>Addgene plasmid #152718 | pGBW-m4134258 | depositor full sequence | sequence record 295730 | Full Sequence
CACCATGGCAATTGCCTCAGAATTTAGTTCCCTCCCCTCGTACGCTGCGTTCGCTACCGCCCAAGAGGCA
TATGAGCAGGCCGTAGCCAACGGGGACAGCGAAGTGGTTCTTAAGAAACTGAAGAAATCTTTGAATGTGG
CAAAGAGCGAGTTTGATCGGGACGCGGCAATGCAGAGGAAGCTGGAAAAAATGGCTGATCAGGCTATGAC
ACAGATGTACAAACAAGCCCGATCCGAGGACAAGAGAGCTAAAGTCACTTCTGCCATGCAAACGATGCTA
TTCACCATGTTACGTAAGCTGGATAACGACGCACTCAATAACATAATCAATAACGCCCGCGATGGTTGTG
TGCCATTGAATATCATTCCTCTTACTACAGCGGCCAAGCTGATGGTCGTTATCCCGGACTATAACACATA
CAAAAATACCTGCGACGGCACCACTTTCACGTATGCTAGCGCCCTGTGGGAAATACAGCAGGTAGTGGAT
GCCGATTCAAAGATTGTGCAGCTTAGTGAGATCTCCATGGACAACAGTCCCAACTTGGCTTGGCCTTTAA
TCGTCACAGCTCTCAGAGCCAATAGCGCAGTTAAACTGCAAGAAAACCTTTACTTTCAGTCGGGACGGCG
AATCCCGGGGCTGATAAATCCCTGGAAAAGGAGATGGAAGAAGAACTTTATTGCAGTGTCTGCGGCTAAC
CGGTTCAAAAAGATCAGTTCAAGCGGCGCCCTAGATTACGACATTCCTACGACCGCCTCCGAGAATCTCT
ATTTCCAGGGTGAATTTGGCTTGGCACAACATGACGAGGCCGTCGATAACAAGTTTAATAAAGAACAGCA
GAACGCTTTCTATGAGATCCTTCACTTACCAAATCTGAACGAAGAGCAACGCAACGCTTTCATTCAGAGC
CTGAAAGACGATCCCTCGCAGTCTGCAAATCTCCTGGCCGAAGCCAAGAAGCTGAATGACGCACAGGCTC
CAAAAGTTGATAACAAGTTTAACAAGGAGCAGCAGAATGCTTTCTACGAGATATTGCACCTTCCTAATCT
GAATGAGGAACAAAGAAATGCATTTATCCAGTCCCTAAAAGACGATCCATCACAGAGTGCCAACCTGCTT
GCGGAAGCCAAAAAGCTCAATGATGCCCAGGCCCCGAAAGTAGACGCGAACCATCAATAAGCTAGCTTGA
CTGACTGAGATACAGCGTACCTTCAGCTCACAGACATGATAAGATACATTGATGAGTTTGGACAAACCAC
AACTAGAATGCAGTGAAAAAAATGCTTTATTTGTGAAATTTGTGATGCTATTGCTTTATTTGTAACCATT
ATAAGCTGCAATAAACAAGTTAACAACAACAATTGCATTCATTTTATGTTTCAGGTTCAGGGGGAGGTGT
GGGAGGTTTTTTAAAGCAAGTAAAACCTCTACAAATGTGGTATTGGCCCATCTCTATCGGTATCGTAGCA
TAACCCCTTGGGGCCTCTAAACGGGTCTTGAGGGGTTTTTTGTGCCCCTCGGGCCGGATTGCTATCTACC
GGCATTGGCGCAGAAAAAAATGCCTGATGCGACGCTGCGCGTCTTATACTCCCACATATGCCAGATTCAG
CAACGGATACGGCTTCCCCAACTTGCCCACTTCCATACGTGTCCTCCTTACCAGAAATTTATCCTTAAGG
TCGTCAGCTATCCTGCAGGCGATCTCTCGATTTCGATCAAGACATTCCTTTAATGGTCTTTTCTGGACAC
CACTAGGGGTCAGAAGTAGTTCATCAAACTTTCTTCCCTCCCTAATCTCATTGGTTACCTTGGGCTATCG
AAACTTAATTAACCAGTCAAGTCAGCTACTTGGCGAGATCGACTTGTCTGGGTTTCGACTACGCTCAGAA
TTGCGTCAGTCAAGTTCGATCTGGTCCTTGCTATTGCACCCGTTCTCCGATTACGAGTTTCATTTAAATC
ATGTGAGCAAAAGGCCAGCAAAAGGCCAGGAACCGTAAAAAGGCCGCGTTGCTGGCGTTTTTCCATAGGC
TCCGCCCCCCTGACGAGCATCACAAAAATCGACGCTCAAGTCAGAGGTGGCGAAACCCGACAGGACTATA
AAGATACCAGGCGTTTCCCCCTGGAAGCTCCCTCGTGCGCTCTCCTGTTCCGACCCTGCCGCTTACCGGA
TACCTGTCCGCCTTTCTCCCTTCGGGAAGCGTGGCGCTTTCTCATAGCTCACGCTGTAGGTATCTCAGTT
CGGTGTAGGTCGTTCGCTCCAAGCTGGGCTGTGTGCACGAACCCCCCGTTCAGCCCGACCGCTGCGCCTT
ATCCGGTAACTATCGTCTTGAGTCCAACCCGGTAAGACACGACTTATCGCCACTGGCAGCAGCCACTGGT
AACAGGATTAGCAGAGCGAGGTATGTAGGCGGTGCTACAGAGTTCTTGAAGTGGTGGCCTAACTACGGCT
ACACTAGAAGAACAGTATTTGGTATCTGCGCTCTGCTGAAGCCAGTTACCTTCGGAAAAAGAGTTGGTAG
CTCTTGATCCGGCAAACAAACCACCGCTGGTAGCGGTGGTTTTTTTGTTTGCAAGCAGCAGATTACGCGC
AGAAAAAAAGGATCTCAAGAAGATCCTTTGATCTTTTCTACGGGGTCTGACGCTCAGTGGAACGAAAACT
CACGTTAAGGGATTTTGGTCATGAGATTATCAAAAAGGATCTTCACCTAGATCCTTTTAAATTAAAAATG
AAGTTTTAAATCAATCTAAAGTATATATGAGTAAACTTGGTCTGACAGTTACCAATGCTTAATCAGTGAG
GCACCTATCTCAGCGATCTGTCTATTTCGTTCATCCATAGTTGCATTTAAATTTCCGAACTCTCCAAGGC
CCTCGTCGGAAAATCTTCAAACCTTTCGTCCGATCCATCTTGCAGGCTACCTCTCGAACGAACTATCGCA
AGTCTCTTGGCCGGCCTTGCGCCTTGGCTATTGCTTGGCAGCGCCTATCGCCAGGTATTACTCCAATCCC
GAATATCCGAGATCGGGATCACCCGAGAGAAGTTCAACCTACATCCTCAATCCCGATCTATCCGAGATCC
GAGGAATATCGAAATCGGGGCGCGCCTGGCCTCCGCGCCGGGTTTTGGCGCCTCCCGCGGGCGCCCCCCT
CGTCACGGCGAGCGCTGCCACGTCAGACGAAGGGCGCAGGAGCGTCCTGATCCTTCCGCCCGGACGCTCA
GGACAGCGGCCCGCTGCTCATAAGACTCGGCCTTAGAACCCCAGTATCAGCAGAAGGACATTTTAGGACG
GGACTTGGGTGACTCTAGGGCACTGGTTTTCTTTCCAGAGAGCGGAACAGGCGAGGAAAAGTAGTCCCTT
CTCGGCGATTCTGCGGAGGGATCTCCGTGGGGCGGTGAACGCCGATGATTATATAAGGACGCGCCGGGTG
TGGCACAGCTAGTTCCGTCGCAGCCGGGATTTGGGTCGCGGTTCTTGTTTGTGGATCGCTGTGATCGTCA
CTTGGTGAGTAGCGGGCTGCTGGGCTGGCCGGGGCTTTCGTGGCCGCCGGGCCGCTCGGTGGGACGGAAG
CGTGTGGAGAGACCGCCAAGGGCTGTAGTCTGGGTCCGCGAGCAAGGTTGCCCTGAACTGGGGGTTGGGG
GGAGCGCAGCAAAATGGCGGCTGTTCCCGAGTCTTGAATGGAAGACGCTTGTGAGGCGGGCTGTGAGGTC
GTTGAAACAAGGTGGGGGGCATGGTGGGCGGCAAGAACCCAAGGTCTTGAGCCCTTCGCTAATGCGGGAA
AGCTCTTATTCGGGTGAGATGGGCTGGGCACCATCTGGGGACCCTGACGTGAAGTTTGTCACTGACTGGA
GAACTCGGTTTGTCGTCTGTTGCGGGGGCGGCAGTTATGGCGGTGCCGTTGGGCAGTGCACCCGTACCTT
TGGGAGCGCGCGCCCTCGTCGTGTCGTGACGTCACCCGTTCTGTTGGCTTATAATGCAGGGTGGGGCCAC
CTGCCGGTAGGTGTGCGGTAGGCTTTTCTCCGTCGCAGGACGCAGGGTTCGGGCCTAGGGTAGGCTCTCC
TGAATCGACAGGCGCCGGACCTCTGGTGAGGGGAGGGATAAGTGAGGCGTCAGTTTCTTTGGTCGGTTTT
ATGTACCTATCTTCTTAAGTAGCTGAAGCTCCGGTTTTGAACTATGCGCTCGGGGTTGGCGAGTGTGTTT
TGTGAAGTTTTTTAGGCACCTTTTGAAATGTAATCATTTGGGTCAATATGTAATTTTCAGTGTTAGACTT
GTAAATTGTCCGCTAAATTCTGGCCGTTTTTGGCTTTTTTGTTAGACAACATGACCGAGTACAAGCCCAC
GGTGCGCCTCGCCACCCGCGACGACGTCCCCAGGGCCGTACGCACCCTCGCCGCCGCGTTCGCCGACTAC
CCCGCCACGCGCCACACCGTCGATCCGGACCGCCACATCGAGCGGGTCACCGAGCTGCAAGAACTCTTCC
TCACGCGCGTCGGGCTCGACATCGGCAAGGTGTGGGTCGCGGACGACGGCGCCGCGGTGGCGGTCTGGAC
CACGCCGGAGAGCGTCGAAGCGGGGGCGGTGTTCGCCGAGATCGGCCCGCGCATGGCCGAGTTGAGCGGT
TCCCGGCTGGCCGCGCAGCAACAGATGGAGGGCCTCCTGGCGCCGCACCGGCCCAAGGAGCCCGCGTGGT
TCCTGGCCACCGTCGGCGTCTCGCCCGACCACCAGGGCAAGGGTCTGGGCAGCGCCGTCGTGCTCCCCGG
AGTGGAGGCCGCCGAGCGCGCCGGGGTGCCCGCCTTCCTGGAGACCTCCGCGCCCCGCAACCTCCCCTTC
TACGAGCGGCTCGGCTTCACCGTCACCGCCGACGTCGAGGTGCCCGAAGGACCGCGCACCTGGTGCATGA
CCCGCAAGCCCGGTGCCTAGGCTAGTATGTAAGCCTAGTCTTAGATAATAAAATCGCTATCCATCGAAGA
TGGATGTGTGTTGGTTTTTTGTGTGTGTAACGCTAGGCGCGCCTGGTGTACCGAGAACGATCCTCTCAGT
GCGAGTCTCGACGATCCATATCGTTGCTTGGCAGTCAGCCAGTCGGAATCCAGCTTGGGACCCAGGAAGT
CCAATCGTCAGATATTGTACTCAAGCCTGGTCACGGCAGCGTACCGATCTGTTTAAACCTAGATATTGAT
AGTCTGATCGGTCAACGTATAATCGAGTCCTAGCTTTTGCAAACATCTATCAAGAGACAGGATCAGCAGG
AGGCTTTCGCATGAGTATTCAACATTTCCGTGTCGCCCTTATTCCCTTTTTTGCGGCATTTTGCCTTCCT
GTTTTTGCTCACCCAGAAACGCTGGTGAAAGTAAAAGATGCTGAAGATCAGTTGGGTGCGCGAGTGGGTT
ACATCGAACTGGATCTCAACAGCGGTAAGATCCTTGAGAGTTTTCGCCCCGAAGAACGCTTTCCAATGAT
GAGCACTTTTAAAGTTCTGCTATGTGGCGCGGTATTATCCCGTATTGACGCCGGGCAAGAGCAACTCGGT
CGCCGCATACACTATTCTCAGAATGACTTGGTTGAGTATTCACCAGTCACAGAAAAGCATCTTACGGATG
GCATGACAGTAAGAGAATTATGCAGTGCTGCCATAACCATGAGTGATAACACTGCGGCCAACTTACTTCT
GACAACGATTGGAGGACCGAAGGAGCTAACCGCTTTTTTGCACAACATGGGGGATCATGTAACTCGCCTT
GATCGTTGGGAACCGGAGCTGAATGAAGCCATACCAAACGACGAGCGTGACACCACGATGCCTGTAGCAA
TGGCAACAACCTTGCGTAAACTATTAACTGGCGAACTACTTACTCTAGCTTCCCGGCAACAGTTGATAGA
CTGGATGGAGGCGGATAAAGTTGCAGGACCACTTCTGCGCTCGGCCCTTCCGGCTGGCTGGTTTATTGCT
GATAAATCTGGAGCCGGTGAGCGTGGGTCTCGCGGTATCATTGCAGCACTGGGGCCAGATGGTAAGCCCT
CCCGTATCGTAGTTATCTACACGACGGGGAGTCAGGCAACTATGGATGAACGAAATAGACAGATCGCTGA
GATAGGTGCCTCACTGATTAAGCATTGGTAACCGATTCTAGGTGCATTGGCGCAGAAAAAAATGCCTGAT
GCGACGCTGCGCGTCTTATACTCCCACATATGCCAGATTCAGCAACGGATACGGCTTCCCCAACTTGCCC
ACTTCCATACGTGTCCTCCTTACCAGAAATTTATCCTTAAGATCGTTTAAACTCGACTCTGGCTCTATCG
AATCTCCGTCGTTTCGAGCTTACGCGAACAGCCGTGGCGCTCATTTGCTCGTCGGGCATCGAATCTCGTC
AGCTATCGTCAGCTTACCTTTTTGGCAGCGATCGCGGCTCCCGACATCTTGGACCATTAGCTCCACAGGT
ATCTTCTTCCCTCTAGTGGTCATAACAGCAGCTTCAGCTACCTCTCAATTCAAAAAACCCCTCAAGACCC
GTTTAGAGGCCCCAAGGGGTTATGCTATCAATCGTTGCGTTACACACACAAAAAACCAACACACATCCAT
CTTCGATGGATAGCGATTTTATTATCTAACTGCTGATCGAGTGTAGCCAGATCTAGTAATCAATTACGGG
GTCATTAGTTCATAGCCCATATATGGAGTTCCGCGTTACATAACTTACGGTAAATGGCCCGCCTGGCTGA
CCGCCCAACGACCCCCGCCCATTGACGTCAATAATGACGTATGTTCCCATAGTAACGCCAATAGGGACTT
TCCATTGACGTCAATGGGTGGAGTATTTACGGTAAACTGCCCACTTGGCAGTACATCAAGTGTATCATAT
GCCAAGTACGCCCCCTATTGACGTCAATGACGGTAAATGGCCCGCCTGGCATTATGCCCAGTACATGACC
TTATGGGACTTTCCTACTTGGCAGTACATCTACGTATTAGTCATCGCTATTACCATGCTGATGCGGTTTT
GGCAGTACATCAATGGGCGTGGATAGCGGTTTGACTCACGGGGATTTCCAAGTCTCCACCCCATTGACGT
CAATGGGAGTTTGTTTTGGCACCAAAATCAACGGGACTTTCCAAAATGTCGTAACAACTCCGCCCCATTG
ACGCAAATGGGCGGTAGGCGTGTACGGTGGGAGGTCTATATAAGCAGAGCTGGTTTAGTGAACCGTCAGA
TCAGATCTTTGTCGATCCTACCATCCACTCGACACACCCGCCAGCGGCCGC
Features (pLannotate 1.2.2; 21 found; start..end, strand, type, name):
    656..733     +  CDS            MYLK2 (fragment): MYLK2_HUMAN - Experimental evidence at protein level: Swiss-Prot protein existence level 1. Implicated in the level of global muscle contraction and cardiac function. Phosphorylates a specific serine in the N-terminus of a myosin light chain. From Homo sapiens (Human).
    815..1165    +  CDS            spa (fragment): SPA_STAAU - Experimental evidence at protein level: Swiss-Prot protein existence level 1. Plays a role in the inhibition of the host innate and adaptive immune responses. Possesses five immunoglobulin-binding domains that capture both the fragment crystallizable region (Fc region) and the Fab region (part of Ig that identifies antigen) of immunoglobulins (By similarity). In turn, Staphylococcus aureus is protected from phagocytic killing via inhibition of Ig Fc region. In addition, the host elicited B-cell response is prevented due to a decrease of antibody-secreting cell proliferation that en
   1230..1351    -  polyA_signal   SV40 poly(A) signal: SV40 polyadenylation signal
   1374..1443    -  CDS            large T antigen (fragment): large T antigen from SV40 (simian virus 40)
   1466..1512    +  terminator     T7 terminator: transcription terminator for bacteriophage T7 RNA polymerase
   1542..1678    +  terminator     rrnG terminator: transcription terminator from the E. coli ribosomal RNA rrnG operon (Albrechtsen et al., 1991)
   1723..1794    +  misc_feature   3' β-globin insulator: insulator downstream of the human β-globin locus (Farrell et al., 2002)
   2020..2608    -  rep_origin     ori: high-copy-number ColE1/pMB1/pBR322/pUC origin of replication
   2780..2844    -  CDS            bla(M) (fragment): β-lactamase lacking the signal sequence; bla(M); allows cytosolic expression of β-lactamase
   3108..4317    +  promoter       UbC promoter: human ubiquitin C promoter
   4321..4918    +  CDS            PuroR (fragment): puromycin N-acetyltransferase; pac from Streptomyces; confers resistance to puromycin
   4947..4995    +  polyA_signal   poly(A) signal: synthetic polyadenylation signal
   5261..6121    +  CDS            AmpR: β-lactamase; bla; confers resistance to ampicillin, carbenicillin, and related antibiotics
   6134..6270    +  terminator     rrnG terminator: transcription terminator from the E. coli ribosomal RNA rrnG operon (Albrechtsen et al., 1991)
   6415..6486    +  misc_feature   5' β-globin insulator: insulator upstream of the human β-globin locus (Farrell et al., 2002)
   6491..6537    -  terminator     T7 terminator: transcription terminator for bacteriophage T7 RNA polymerase
   6555..6603    -  polyA_signal   poly(A) signal: synthetic polyadenylation signal
   6684..6987    +  enhancer       CMV enhancer: human cytomegalovirus immediate early enhancer
   7060..7077    -  promoter       CMV promoter (fragment): human cytomegalovirus (CMV) immediate early promoter
   7140..7191    +  promoter       CMVd2 promoter: truncated human cytomegalovirus (CMV) immediate early promoter that yields moderately reduced expression relative to the full-length promoter
   7257..607     +  CDS            R1A_SARS2 (fragment) (across the origin): Experimental evidence at protein level: Swiss-Prot protein existence level 1. [Non-structural protein 10]: Plays a pivotal role in viral transcription by stimulating both nsp14 3'-5' exoribonuclease and nsp16 2'-O-methyltransferase activities. Therefore plays an essential role in viral mRNAs cap methylation. From Severe acute respiratory syndrome coronavirus 2 (2019-nCoV) (SARS-CoV-2).
