[The description below was written by a language model from this plasmid's Addgene catalogue record and pLannotate feature annotations shown in this document.]
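Description:
pGBW-m4134258 is a mammalian expression plasmid built on the pTwist_CMV_Puro_6 backbone to produce wild-type SARS-CoV-2 nsp8, one of the non-structural proteins released from the ORF1ab replicase polyprotein. It is propagated in E. coli as a high-copy plasmid through a ColE1/pUC-type origin and selected with ampicillin via a full-length β-lactamase gene. A separate cassette, in which the human ubiquitin C promoter drives puromycin N-acetyltransferase followed by a synthetic poly(A) signal, allows puromycin selection of transfected mammalian cells.

The nsp8 coding sequence (about 0.6 kb) spans the numbering origin of the circular sequence. The automated annotation matches it to the SARS-CoV-2 replicase polyprotein 1a; the nsp10 function text attached to that hit is generic to the polyprotein entry and does not describe this insert. Expression is driven by the CMV immediate-early enhancer and promoter located just upstream. The catalogue lists a C-terminal, TEV-cleavable TAP tag supplied by the backbone. This fits the annotated features downstream of the insert: a short fragment matching myosin light chain kinase 2, probably a calmodulin-binding peptide, and a fragment of Staphylococcus aureus protein A containing immunoglobulin-binding domains. The TEV site itself is not annotated in the table. An SV40 poly(A) signal is annotated after the tag, on the opposite strand. The expression unit is bracketed by β-globin insulator elements, T7 and rrnG terminators and a synthetic poly(A) signal, which help isolate it from neighbouring transcription.

The record gives the purpose only as mammalian expression of nsp8. The cleavable tandem affinity tag would suit purification of the protein and recovery of its interacting partners from mammalian cells.
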