Addgene plasmid #152718: pGBW-m4134258
Purpose: Mammalian expression plasmid for SARS-CoV-2 nsp8
Depositing lab: Ginkgo Bioworks & Benjie Chen. Depositing organization: Ginkgo Bioworks.
Backbone
  Vector backbone: pTwist_CMV_Puro_6
  Backbone size w/o insert (bp): 6080
  Vector type: Mammalian Expression
  Selectable markers: Puromycin
Growth in bacteria
  Bacterial resistance: Ampicillin, 100 μg/mL
  Growth temperature: 37°C
  Growth strain: DH5alpha
  Copy number: High Copy
Gene/Insert
  Gene/Insert name: SARS-CoV-2 nsp8
  Species: Severe acute respiratory syndrome coronavirus 2
  Insert size (bp): 593
  Mutation: wt
  Entrez Gene: ORF1ab (a.k.a. GU280_gp01)
  Promoter: CMV
  Tag / fusion protein: Cleavable TEV;TapTag (C terminal on backbone)
  Cloning method: Unknown
Resource information
  A portion of this plasmid was derived from a plasmid made by: GinkgoBioworks
Depositor comments: NCBI reference sequence: YP_009725304.1
How to cite: pGBW-m4134258 was a gift from Ginkgo Bioworks & Benjie Chen (Addgene plasmid # 152718 ; http://n2t.net/addgene:152718 ; RRID:Addgene_152718)
